Addgene plasmid #154306: pSUI-SynP-sfGFP
Purpose: (Empty Backbone) Expression of sfGFP under Synthetic promoter (SynP) and cloning of the sgRNA with simple screening of positive clone by fluorescence
Depositing lab: I-Son Ng. Depositing organization: National Cheng Kung University. Publication: CRISPRi-mediated Programming Essential Gene can as a Direct Enzymatic Performance Evaluation & Determination (DEPEND) System. Tan SI, Yu PJ, Ng IS. Biotechnol Bioeng. 2020 May 27. doi: 10.1002/bit.27443. PubMed 32458463.
Backbone
  Vector backbone: pSUI-SynP-sfGFP
  Backbone size (bp): 4214
  Vector type: Bacterial Expression, Synthetic Biology
Growth in bacteria
  Bacterial resistance: Chloramphenicol, 25 μg/mL
  Growth temperature: 37°C
  Growth strain: DH5alpha
  Copy number: High Copy
Gene/Insert
  Cloning method: Restriction Enzyme
Terms and licenses: Academic/Nonprofit Terms; Industry Terms: Not Available to Industry
How to cite: pSUI-SynP-sfGFP was a gift from I-Son Ng (Addgene plasmid # 154306 ; http://n2t.net/addgene:154306 ; RRID:Addgene_154306)
