[The description below was written by a language model from this plasmid's Addgene catalogue record and pLannotate feature annotations shown in this document.]
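Description:
pSUI-SynP-sfGFP is a 4,214 bp bacterial expression and synthetic-biology plasmid deposited as an empty backbone for sgRNA cloning in E. coli. It replicates from a high-copy ColE1/pUC-type origin and is selected with chloramphenicol through a cat gene driven by its native cat promoter. Short fragments of tetracycline-resistance, β-lactamase and lacI sequence are also annotated, but these appear to be non-functional remnants of earlier vector assembly rather than working markers.

The payload sits between a BioBrick prefix and suffix. It consists of a superfolder GFP coding sequence expressed from what the catalogue calls a synthetic promoter (SynP). The promoter itself was not picked up as a named feature in either annotation. A lac operator lies just after the prefix and upstream of sfGFP, and the plasmid also carries a complete lacI gene with its own promoter, followed by a CAP binding site. This suggests the cassette may be repressible by LacI and inducible with IPTG, although the record does not say so. A putative bacterial terminator lies upstream of the prefix, likely insulating the cassette from read-through.

According to the stated purpose, sfGFP acts as a visual screening marker. An sgRNA is introduced by restriction-enzyme cloning, and positive clones are identified by fluorescence, presumably through loss of the green signal when the reporter is displaced, though the record does not spell out the mechanism. No sgRNA scaffold is annotated. The associated work concerns CRISPRi-based repression of an essential gene in bacteria. The depositor and sequencing-derived records are the same length and carry the same features, differing only in the start coordinate.
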