Features (pLannotate 1.2.2; 15 found; start..end, strand, type, name):
      5..21      +  protein_bind   lac operator: The lac repressor binds to the lac operator to inhibit transcription in E. coli. This inhibition can be relieved by adding lactose or isopropyl-β-D-thiogalactopyranoside (IPTG). lac repressor encoded by lacI
     77..790     +  CDS            Superfolder GFP: Superfolder GFP is a basic (constitutively fluorescent) green fluorescent protein published in 2005, derived from Aequorea victoria. It is reported to be a very rapidly-maturing weak dimer.
    797..817     +  misc_feature   BioBrick suffix: universal suffix for all parts
    818..856     +  CDS            TcR (fragment): tetracycline efflux protein; tet; confers resistance to tetracycline
    864..941     +  promoter       lacI promoter: lacI
    942..2024    +  CDS            lacI: lac repressor; lacI; The lac repressor binds to the lac operator to inhibit transcription in E. coli. This inhibition can be relieved by adding lactose or isopropyl-β-D-thiogalactopyranoside (IPTG).
   2037..2058    +  protein_bind   CAP binding site: CAP binding activates transcription in the presence of cAMP. E. coli catabolite activator protein
   2073..2155    +  CDS            TcR (fragment): tetracycline efflux protein; tet; confers resistance to tetracycline
   2161..2210    -  CDS            lacI (fragment): lac repressor; lacI; The lac repressor binds to the lac operator to inhibit transcription in E. coli. This inhibition can be relieved by adding lactose or isopropyl-β-D-thiogalactopyranoside (IPTG).
   2393..2981    -  rep_origin     ori: high-copy-number ColE1/pMB1/pBR322/pUC origin of replication
   3153..3295    -  CDS            bla(M) (fragment): β-lactamase lacking the signal sequence; bla(M); allows cytosolic expression of β-lactamase
   3308..3964    -  CDS            cat: CAT_ECOLX - Experimental evidence at protein level: Swiss-Prot protein existence level 1. This enzyme is an effector of chloramphenicol resistance in bacteria. From Escherichia coli. This protein is used as a marker in many commonly used cloning vectors, such as pACYC184.
   3965..4062    -  promoter       cat promoter: promoter of the E. coli cat gene encoding chloramphenicol acetyltransferase
   4148..4191    -  terminator     bacterial terminator: putative bacterial transcription terminator
   4194..1       +  misc_feature   BioBrick prefix (across the origin): BioBrick prefix for parts that do not start with "ATG"
>Addgene plasmid #154306 | pSUI-SynP-sfGFP | depositor full sequence | sequence record 298656 | pSUI-SynP-sfGFP sequence 4214 bps
GGAATTGTGAGCGGATAACAATTTTGACGGTGTGAGCGGATAACAGTACAGTGGATCCAAAGAGGAGAAA
AAGCTTATGCGTAAAGGCGAAGAACTGTTCACGGGCGTAGTTCCGATTCTGGTCGAGCTGGACGGCGATG
TGAACGGTCATAAGTTTAGCGTTCGCGGTGAAGGTGAGGGCGACGCGACCAACGGCAAACTGACCCTGAA
GTTCATCTGCACCACCGGTAAACTGCCGGTGCCTTGGCCGACCTTGGTGACGACGTTGACGTATGGCGTG
CAGTGTTTTGCGCGTTATCCGGACCACATGAAACAACACGATTTCTTCAAATCTGCGATGCCGGAGGGTT
ACGTCCAGGAGCGTACCATTTCCTTCAAGGATGATGGCTACTACAAAACTCGCGCAGAGGTTAAGTTTGA
AGGTGACACGCTGGTCAATCGTATCGAATTGAAGGGTATCGACTTTAAAGAGGATGGTAACATTCTGGGC
CATAAACTGGAGTATAACTTCAACAGCCATAATGTTTACATTACGGCAGACAAGCAAAAGAACGGCATCA
AGGCCAATTTCAAGATTCGCCACAATGTTGAGGACGGTAGCGTCCAACTGGCCGACCATTACCAGCAGAA
CACCCCAATTGGTGACGGTCCGGTTTTGCTGCCGGATAATCACTATCTGAGCACCCAAAGCGTGCTGAGC
AAAGATCCGAACGAAAAACGTGATCACATGGTCCTGCTGGAATTTGTGACCGCTGCGGGCATCACCCACG
GTATGGACGAGCTGTATAAGTAATGATACTAGTAGCGGCCGCTGCAGTGCTTCCTAATGCAGGAGTCGCA
TAAGGGAGAGCGTCGAGATCCCGGACACCATCGAATGGCGCAAAACCTTTCGCGGTATGGCATGATAGCG
CCCGGAAGAGAGTCAATTCAGGGTGGTGAATGTGAAACCAGTAACGTTATACGATGTCGCAGAGTATGCC
GGTGTCTCTTATCAGACCGTTTCCCGCGTGGTGAACCAGGCCAGCCACGTTTCTGCGAAAACGCGGGAAA
AAGTGGAAGCGGCGATGGCGGAGCTGAATTACATTCCCAACCGCGTGGCACAACAACTGGCGGGCAAACA
GTCGTTGCTGATTGGCGTTGCCACCTCCAGTCTGGCCCTGCACGCGCCGTCGCAAATTGTCGCGGCGATT
AAATCTCGCGCCGATCAACTGGGTGCCAGCGTGGTGGTGTCGATGGTAGAACGAAGCGGCGTCGAAGCCT
GTAAAGCGGCGGTGCACAATCTTCTCGCGCAACGCGTCAGTGGGCTGATCATTAACTATCCGCTGGATGA
CCAGGATGCCATTGCTGTGGAAGCTGCCTGCACTAATGTTCCGGCGTTATTTCTTGATGTCTCTGACCAG
ACACCCATCAACAGTATTATTTTCTCCCATGAAGACGGTACGCGACTGGGCGTGGAGCATCTGGTCGCAT
TGGGTCACCAGCAAATCGCGCTGTTAGCGGGCCCATTAAGTTCTGTCTCGGCGCGTCTGCGTCTGGCTGG
CTGGCATAAATATCTCACTCGCAATCAAATTCAGCCGATAGCGGAACGGGAAGGCGACTGGAGTGCCATG
TCCGGTTTTCAACAAACCATGCAAATGCTGAATGAGGGCATCGTTCCCACTGCGATGCTGGTTGCCAACG
ATCAGATGGCGCTGGGCGCAATGCGCGCCATTACCGAGTCCGGGCTGCGCGTTGGTGCGGATATCTCGGT
AGTGGGATACGACGATACCGAAGACAGCTCATGTTATATCCCGCCGTTAACCACCATCAAACAGGATTTT
CGCCTGCTGGGGCAAACCAGCGTGGACCGCTTGCTGCAACTCTCTCAGGGCCAGGCGGTGAAGGGCAATC
AGCTGTTGCCCGTCTCACTGGTGAAAAGAAAAACCACCCTGGCGCCCAATACGCAAACCGCCTCTCCCCG
CGCGTTGGCCGATTCATTAATGCAGCTGGCACGACAGGTTTCCCGACTGGAAAGCGGGCAGTGAGCGCAA
CGCAATTAATGTAAGTTAGCTCACTCATTAGGCACCGGGATCTCGACCGATGCCCTTGAGAGCCTTCAAC
CCAGTCAGCTCCTTCCGGTGGGCGCGGGGCATGACTATCGTCGCCGCACTTATGAGATCTATTAATGAAT
CGGCCAACGCGCGGGGAGAGGCGGTTTGCGTATTGGGCGCTCTTCCGCTTCCTCGCTCACTGACTCGCTG
CGCTCGGTCGTTCGGCTGCGGCGAGCGGTATCAGCTCACTCAAAGGCGGTAATACGGTTATCCACAGAAT
CAGGGGATAACGCAGGAAAGAACATGTGAGCAAAAGGCCAGCAAAAGGCCAGGAACCGTAAAAAGGCCGC
GTTGCTGGCGTTTTTCCATAGGCTCCGCCCCCCTGACGAGCATCACAAAAATCGACGCTCAAGTCAGAGG
TGGCGAAACCCGACAGGACTATAAAGATACCAGGCGTTTCCCCCTGGAAGCTCCCTCGTGCGCTCTCCTG
TTCCGACCCTGCCGCTTACCGGATACCTGTCCGCCTTTCTCCCTTCGGGAAGCGTGGCGCTTTCTCATAG
CTCACGCTGTAGGTATCTCAGTTCGGTGTAGGTCGTTCGCTCCAAGCTGGGCTGTGTGCACGAACCCCCC
GTTCAGCCCGACCGCTGCGCCTTATCCGGTAACTATCGTCTTGAGTCCAACCCGGTAAGACACGACTTAT
CGCCACTGGCAGCAGCCACTGGTAACAGGATTAGCAGAGCGAGGTATGTAGGCGGTGCTACAGAGTTCTT
GAAGTGGTGGCCTAACTACGGCTACACTAGAAGGACAGTATTTGGTATCTGCGCTCTGCTGAAGCCAGTT
ACCTTCGGAAAAAGAGTTGGTAGCTCTTGATCCGGCAAACAAACCACCGCTGGTAGCGGTGGTTTTTTTG
TTTGCAAGCAGCAGATTACGCGCAGAAAAAAAGGATCTCAAGAAGATCCTTTGATCTTTTCTACGGGGTC
TGACGCTCAGTGGAACGAAAACTCACGTTAAGGGATTTTGGTCATGAGATTATCAAAAAGGATCTTCACC
TAGATCCTTTTAAATTAAAAATGAAGTTTTAAATCAATCTAAAGTATATATGAGTAAACTTGGTCTGACA
GTTACCAATGCTTAATCAGTGAGGCACCTATCTCAGCGATCTGTCTATTTCGTTCATCCATAGTTGCCTG
ACTCCCCGTCGTGTAGATAACTACGATACGGGAGGGCTTACCATCTGGCCCCAGTGCTGCAATGATACCG
CGAGAGTCGACAAATTACGCCCCGCCCTGCCACTCATCGCAGTACTGTTGTAATTCATTAAGCATTCTGC
CGACATGGAAGCCATCACAAACGGCATGATGAACCTGAATCGCCAGCGGCATCAGCACCTTGTCGCCTTG
CGTATAATATTTGCCCATGGTGAAAACGGGGGCGAAGAAGTTGTCCATATTGGCCACGTTTAAATCAAAA
CTGGTGAAACTCACCCAGGGATTGGCTGAGACGAAAAACATATTCTCAATAAACCCTTTAGGGAAATAGG
CCAGGTTTTCACCGTAACACGCCACATCTTGCGAATATATGTGTAGAAACTGCCGGAAATCGTCGTGGTA
TTCACTCCAGAGCGATGAAAACGTTTCAGTTTGCTCATGGAAAACGGTGTAACAAGGGTGAACACTATCC
CATATCACCAGCTCACCGTCTTTCATTGCCATACGAAATTCCGGATGAGCATTCATCAGGCGGGCAAGAA
TGTGAATAAAGGCCGGATAAAACTTGTGCTTATTTTTCTTTACGGTCTTTAAAAAGGCCGTAATATCCAG
CTGAACGGTCTGGTTATAGGTACATTGAGCAACTGACTGAAATGCCTCAAAATGTTCTTTACGATGCCAT
TGGGATATATCAACGGTGGTATATCCAGTGATTTTTTTCTCCATTTTAGCTTCCTTAGCTCCTGAAAATC
TCGATAACTCAAAAAATACGCCCGGTAGTGATCTTATTTCATTATGGTGAAAGTTGGAACCTCTTACGTG
CCCGATCAACTCGAGTGCCACCTGACGTCTAAGAAACCATTATTATCATGACATTAACCTATAAAAATAG
GCGTATCACGAGGCAGAATTTCAGATAAAAAAAATCCTTAGCTTTCGCTAAGGATGATTTCTGGAATTCG
CGGCCGCTTCTAGA
