Features (pLannotate 1.2.2; 15 found; start..end, strand, type, name):
      1..714     +  CDS            Superfolder GFP: Superfolder GFP is a basic (constitutively fluorescent) green fluorescent protein published in 2005, derived from Aequorea victoria. It is reported to be a very rapidly-maturing weak dimer.
    721..741     +  misc_feature   BioBrick suffix: universal suffix for all parts
    742..780     +  CDS            TcR (fragment): tetracycline efflux protein; tet; confers resistance to tetracycline
    788..865     +  promoter       lacI promoter: lacI
    866..1948    +  CDS            lacI: lac repressor; lacI; The lac repressor binds to the lac operator to inhibit transcription in E. coli. This inhibition can be relieved by adding lactose or isopropyl-β-D-thiogalactopyranoside (IPTG).
   1961..1982    +  protein_bind   CAP binding site: CAP binding activates transcription in the presence of cAMP. E. coli catabolite activator protein
   1997..2079    +  CDS            TcR (fragment): tetracycline efflux protein; tet; confers resistance to tetracycline
   2085..2134    -  CDS            lacI (fragment): lac repressor; lacI; The lac repressor binds to the lac operator to inhibit transcription in E. coli. This inhibition can be relieved by adding lactose or isopropyl-β-D-thiogalactopyranoside (IPTG).
   2317..2905    -  rep_origin     ori: high-copy-number ColE1/pMB1/pBR322/pUC origin of replication
   3077..3219    -  CDS            bla(M) (fragment): β-lactamase lacking the signal sequence; bla(M); allows cytosolic expression of β-lactamase
   3232..3888    -  CDS            cat: CAT_ECOLX - Experimental evidence at protein level: Swiss-Prot protein existence level 1. This enzyme is an effector of chloramphenicol resistance in bacteria. From Escherichia coli. This protein is used as a marker in many commonly used cloning vectors, such as pACYC184.
   3889..3986    -  promoter       cat promoter: promoter of the E. coli cat gene encoding chloramphenicol acetyltransferase
   4072..4115    -  terminator     bacterial terminator: putative bacterial transcription terminator
   4118..4139    +  misc_feature   BioBrick prefix: BioBrick prefix for parts that do not start with "ATG"
   4143..4159    +  protein_bind   lac operator: The lac repressor binds to the lac operator to inhibit transcription in E. coli. This inhibition can be relieved by adding lactose or isopropyl-β-D-thiogalactopyranoside (IPTG). lac repressor encoded by lacI
>Addgene plasmid #154306 | pSUI-SynP-sfGFP | addgene full sequence | sequence record 306377 | Addgene NGS Result
ATGCGTAAAGGCGAAGAACTGTTCACGGGCGTAGTTCCGATTCTGGTCGAGCTGGACGGCGATGTGAACG
GTCATAAGTTTAGCGTTCGCGGTGAAGGTGAGGGCGACGCGACCAACGGCAAACTGACCCTGAAGTTCAT
CTGCACCACCGGTAAACTGCCGGTGCCTTGGCCGACCTTGGTGACGACGTTGACGTATGGCGTGCAGTGT
TTTGCGCGTTATCCGGACCACATGAAACAACACGATTTCTTCAAATCTGCGATGCCGGAGGGTTACGTCC
AGGAGCGTACCATTTCCTTCAAGGATGATGGCTACTACAAAACTCGCGCAGAGGTTAAGTTTGAAGGTGA
CACGCTGGTCAATCGTATCGAATTGAAGGGTATCGACTTTAAAGAGGATGGTAACATTCTGGGCCATAAA
CTGGAGTATAACTTCAACAGCCATAATGTTTACATTACGGCAGACAAGCAAAAGAACGGCATCAAGGCCA
ATTTCAAGATTCGCCACAATGTTGAGGACGGTAGCGTCCAACTGGCCGACCATTACCAGCAGAACACCCC
AATTGGTGACGGTCCGGTTTTGCTGCCGGATAATCACTATCTGAGCACCCAAAGCGTGCTGAGCAAAGAT
CCGAACGAAAAACGTGATCACATGGTCCTGCTGGAATTTGTGACCGCTGCGGGCATCACCCACGGTATGG
ACGAGCTGTATAAGTAATGATACTAGTAGCGGCCGCTGCAGTGCTTCCTAATGCAGGAGTCGCATAAGGG
AGAGCGTCGAGATCCCGGACACCATCGAATGGCGCAAAACCTTTCGCGGTATGGCATGATAGCGCCCGGA
AGAGAGTCAATTCAGGGTGGTGAATGTGAAACCAGTAACGTTATACGATGTCGCAGAGTATGCCGGTGTC
TCTTATCAGACCGTTTCCCGCGTGGTGAACCAGGCCAGCCACGTTTCTGCGAAAACGCGGGAAAAAGTGG
AAGCGGCGATGGCGGAGCTGAATTACATTCCCAACCGCGTGGCACAACAACTGGCGGGCAAACAGTCGTT
GCTGATTGGCGTTGCCACCTCCAGTCTGGCCCTGCACGCGCCGTCGCAAATTGTCGCGGCGATTAAATCT
CGCGCCGATCAACTGGGTGCCAGCGTGGTGGTGTCGATGGTAGAACGAAGCGGCGTCGAAGCCTGTAAAG
CGGCGGTGCACAATCTTCTCGCGCAACGCGTCAGTGGGCTGATCATTAACTATCCGCTGGATGACCAGGA
TGCCATTGCTGTGGAAGCTGCCTGCACTAATGTTCCGGCGTTATTTCTTGATGTCTCTGACCAGACACCC
ATCAACAGTATTATTTTCTCCCATGAAGACGGTACGCGACTGGGCGTGGAGCATCTGGTCGCATTGGGTC
ACCAGCAAATCGCGCTGTTAGCGGGCCCATTAAGTTCTGTCTCGGCGCGTCTGCGTCTGGCTGGCTGGCA
TAAATATCTCACTCGCAATCAAATTCAGCCGATAGCGGAACGGGAAGGCGACTGGAGTGCCATGTCCGGT
TTTCAACAAACCATGCAAATGCTGAATGAGGGCATCGTTCCCACTGCGATGCTGGTTGCCAACGATCAGA
TGGCGCTGGGCGCAATGCGCGCCATTACCGAGTCCGGGCTGCGCGTTGGTGCGGATATCTCGGTAGTGGG
ATACGACGATACCGAAGACAGCTCATGTTATATCCCGCCGTTAACCACCATCAAACAGGATTTTCGCCTG
CTGGGGCAAACCAGCGTGGACCGCTTGCTGCAACTCTCTCAGGGCCAGGCGGTGAAGGGCAATCAGCTGT
TGCCCGTCTCACTGGTGAAAAGAAAAACCACCCTGGCGCCCAATACGCAAACCGCCTCTCCCCGCGCGTT
GGCCGATTCATTAATGCAGCTGGCACGACAGGTTTCCCGACTGGAAAGCGGGCAGTGAGCGCAACGCAAT
TAATGTAAGTTAGCTCACTCATTAGGCACCGGGATCTCGACCGATGCCCTTGAGAGCCTTCAACCCAGTC
AGCTCCTTCCGGTGGGCGCGGGGCATGACTATCGTCGCCGCACTTATGAGATCTATTAATGAATCGGCCA
ACGCGCGGGGAGAGGCGGTTTGCGTATTGGGCGCTCTTCCGCTTCCTCGCTCACTGACTCGCTGCGCTCG
GTCGTTCGGCTGCGGCGAGCGGTATCAGCTCACTCAAAGGCGGTAATACGGTTATCCACAGAATCAGGGG
ATAACGCAGGAAAGAACATGTGAGCAAAAGGCCAGCAAAAGGCCAGGAACCGTAAAAAGGCCGCGTTGCT
GGCGTTTTTCCATAGGCTCCGCCCCCCTGACGAGCATCACAAAAATCGACGCTCAAGTCAGAGGTGGCGA
AACCCGACAGGACTATAAAGATACCAGGCGTTTCCCCCTGGAAGCTCCCTCGTGCGCTCTCCTGTTCCGA
CCCTGCCGCTTACCGGATACCTGTCCGCCTTTCTCCCTTCGGGAAGCGTGGCGCTTTCTCATAGCTCACG
CTGTAGGTATCTCAGTTCGGTGTAGGTCGTTCGCTCCAAGCTGGGCTGTGTGCACGAACCCCCCGTTCAG
CCCGACCGCTGCGCCTTATCCGGTAACTATCGTCTTGAGTCCAACCCGGTAAGACACGACTTATCGCCAC
CGGCAGCAGCCACTGGTAACAGGATTAGCAGAGCGAGGTATGTAGGCGGTGCTACAGAGTTCTTGAAGTG
GTGGCCTAACTACGGCTACACTAGAAGAACAGTATTTGGTATCTGCGCTCTGCTGAAGCCAGTTACCTTC
GGAAAAAGAGTTGGTAGCTCTTGATCCGGCAAACAAACCACCGCTGGTAGCGGTGGTTTTTTTGTTTGCA
AGCAGCAGATTACGCGCAGAAAAAAAGGATCTCAAGAAGATCCTTTGATCTTTTCTACGGGGTCTGACGC
TCAGTGGAACGAAAACTCACGTTAAGGGATTTTGGTCATGAGATTATCAAAAAGGATCTTCACCTAGATC
CTCTTAAATTAAAAATGAAGTTTTAAATCAATCTAAAGTATATATGAGTAAACTTGGTCTGACAGTTACC
AATGCTTAATCAGTGAGGCACCTATCTCAGCGATCTGTCTATTTCGTTCATCCATAGTTGCCTGACTCCC
CGTCGTGTAGATAACTACGATACGGGAGGGCTTACCATCTGGCTCCAGTGCTGCAATGATACCGCGAGAG
TCGACAAATTACGCCCCGCCCTGCCACTCATCGCAGTACTGTTGTAATTCATTAAGCATTCTGCCGACAT
GGAAGCCATCACAAACGGCATGATGAACCTGAATCGCCAGCGGCATCAGCACCTTGTCGCCTTGCGTATA
ATATTTGCCCATGGTGAAAACGGGGGCGAAGAAGTTGTCCATATTGGCCACGTTTAAATCAAAACTGGTG
AAACTCACCCAGGGATTGGCTGAGACGAAAAACATATTCTCAATAAACCCTTTAGGGAAATAGGCCAGGT
TTTCACCGTAACACGCCACATCTTGCGAATATATGTGTAGAAACTGCCGGAAATCGTCGTGGTATTCACT
CCAGAGCGATGAAAACGTTTCAGTTTGCTCATGGAAAACGGTGTAACAAGGGTGAACACTATCCCATATC
ACCAGCTCACCGTCTTTCATTGCCATACGAAATTCCGGATGAGCATTCATCAGGCGGGCAAGAATGTGAA
TAAAGGCCGGATAAAACTTGTGCTTATTTTTCTTTACGGTCTTTAAAAAGGCCGTAATATCCAGCTGAAC
GGTCTGGTTATAGGTACATTGAGCAACTGACTGAAATGCCTCAAAATGTTCTTTACGATGCCATTGGGAT
ATATCAACGGTGGTATATCCAGTGATTTTTTTCTCCATTTTAGCTTCCTTAGCTCCTGAAAATCTCGATA
ACTCAAAAAATACGCCCGGTAGTGATCTTATTTCATTATGGTGAAAGTTGGAACCTCTTACGTGCCCGAT
CAACTCGAGTGCCACCTGACGTCTAAGAAACCATTATTATCATGACATTAACCTATAAAAATAGGCGTAT
CACGAGGCAGAATTTCAGATAAAAAAAATCCTTAGCTTTCGCTAAGGATGATTTCTGGAATTCGCGGCCG
CTTCTAGAGGAATTGTGAGCGGATAACAATTTTGACGGTGTGAGCGGATAACAGTACAGTGGATCCAAAG
AGGAGAAAAAGCTT
